Addgene plasmid #230230: AiP12690 - pAAV-AiE0692h-minBG-SYFP2-WPRE3-BGHpA (Alias: CN2690)
Purpose: AiE0692h is an enhancer sequence, designed to drive AAV-mediated transgene expression in specific populations of brain cells
Depositing lab: Allen Institute for Brain Science & Boaz Levi. Depositing organization: Allen Institute. Publication: A suite of enhancer AAVs and transgenic mouse lines for genetic access to cortical cell types. Ben-Simon Y, Hooper M, Narayan S, Daigle TL, Dwivedi D, Way SW, Oster A, Stafford DA, Mich JK, Taormina MJ, Martinez RA, Opitz-Araya X, Roth JR, Alexander JR, Allen S, Amster A, Arbuckle J, Ayala A, Baker PM, Bakken TE, Barcelli T, Barta S, Bendrick J, Bertagnolli D, Bielstein C, Bishwakarma P, Bowlus J, Boyer G, Brouner K, Casian B, Casper T, Chakka AB, Chakrabarty R, Chance RK, Chavan S, Clark M, Colbert K, Collman F, Daniel S, Departee M, DiValentin P, Donadio N, Dotson N, Egdorf T, Fliss T, Gabitto M, Garcia J, Gary A, Gasperini M, Gloe J, Goldy J, Gore BB, Graybuck L, Greisman N, Haeseleer F, Halterman C, Haradon Z, Hastings SD, Helback O, Ho W, Hockemeyer D, Huang C, Huff S, Hunker A, Johansen N, Jones D, Juneau Z, Kalmbach B, Kannan M, Khem S, Kussick E, Kutsal R, Larsen R, Lee C, Lee AY, Leibly M, Lenz GH, Li S, Liang E, Lusk N, Madigan Z, Malloy J, Malone J, McCue R, Melchor J, Mollenkopf T, Moosman S, Morin E, Newman D, Ng L, Ngo K, Omstead V, Otto S, Oyama A, Pena N, Pham T, Phillips E, Pom CA, Potekhina L, Ransford S, Ray PL, Rette D, Reynoldson C, Rimorin C, Rocha D, Ruiz A, Sanchez REA, Sawyer L, Sedeno-Cortes A, Sevigny JP, Shapovalova N, Shepard N, Shulga L, Sigler AR, Siverts L, Soliman S, Somasundaram S, Staats B, Stewart K, Szelenyi E, Tieu M, Trader C, Tran A, van Velthoven CTJ, Walker M, Wang Y, Weed N, Wirthlin M, Wood T, Wynalda B, Yao Z, Zhou T, Ariza J, Dee N, Reding M, Ronellenfitch K, Mufti S, Sunkin SM, Smith KA, Esposito L, Waters J, Thyagarajan B, Yao S, Lein ES, Zeng H, Levi BP, Ngai J, Ting JT, Tasic B. Cell. 2025 May 16:S0092-8674(25)00513-6. doi: 10.1016/j.cell.2025.05.002. PubMed 40403729.
Backbone
  Vector backbone: pAAV2
  Vector type: AAV
Growth in bacteria
  Bacterial resistance: Ampicillin, 100 μg/mL
  Growth temperature: 37°C
  Growth strain: NEB Stable
  Copy number: High Copy
Gene/Insert
  Gene/Insert name: SYFP2
  Species: Synthetic
  Promoter: minBG
  Cloning method: Gibson Cloning
Terms and licenses: Academic/Nonprofit Terms; Industry Terms: Not Available to Industry
How to cite: AiP12690 - pAAV-AiE0692h-minBG-SYFP2-WPRE3-BGHpA (Alias: CN2690) was a gift from Allen Institute for Brain Science & Boaz Levi (Addgene plasmid # 230230 ; http://n2t.net/addgene:230230 ; RRID:Addgene_230230)
