[The description below was written by a language model from this plasmid's Addgene catalogue record and pLannotate feature annotations shown in this document.]
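Description:
AiP12690 - pAAV-AiE0692h-minBG-SYFP2-WPRE3-BGHpA (alias CN2690) is an AAV transfer plasmid built on a pAAV2 backbone and designed for packaging a reporter genome into recombinant adeno-associated virus. The sequenced record is 4,827 nt. It is maintained in bacteria through a high-copy ColE1/pUC-type origin and selected with ampicillin via a β-lactamase gene under its own bla promoter. An f1 phage origin and small remnants of pBR322 bom and rop sequences are also present in the backbone. AAV2 inverted terminal repeats flank the expression cassette and supply the cis signals needed for genome replication and encapsidation. One ITR is annotated in full, while the other is detected only as short fragments, which is common for automated annotation of these structured repeats and does not by itself show whether that repeat is intact.

The payload is a compact enhancer-reporter unit. According to the catalogue entry, the AiE0692h enhancer sits upstream of a minimal beta-globin promoter (minBG). Neither element is annotated in the feature table, though an unannotated stretch between the SYFP2 coding sequence and the fragmentary ITR is where they would be expected. The minimal promoter has little activity alone, so expression of the yellow fluorescent protein SYFP2, a fast-maturing monomeric Aequorea-derived reporter, depends on enhancer activity in the transduced cell. The transcript is followed by WPRE3, a shortened woodchuck hepatitis virus post-transcriptional element (annotated as two WPRE fragments) that boosts expression while saving packaging space, and by a bovine growth hormone polyadenylation signal.

The construct is intended for AAV-mediated labelling of specific brain cell populations, as part of a collection of enhancer vectors giving genetic access to cortical cell types. The record does not state which population AiE0692h targets.
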