Features (pLannotate 1.2.2; 14 found; start..end, strand, type, name):
    140..191     +  misc_feature   bom (fragment): basis of mobility region from pBR322
    196..336     -  repeat_region  AAV2 ITR: inverted terminal repeat of adeno-associated virus serotype 2 inverted
    454..565     -  polyA_signal   bGH poly(A) signal: bovine growth hormone polyadenylation signal
    582..662     -  misc_feature   WPRE (fragment): woodchuck hepatitis virus posttranscriptional regulatory element
    668..825     -  misc_feature   WPRE (fragment): woodchuck hepatitis virus posttranscriptional regulatory element
    865..1581    -  CDS            SYFP2: SYFP2 is a basic (constitutively fluorescent) yellow fluorescent protein published in 2006, derived from Aequorea victoria. It is reported to be a very rapidly-maturing monomer with moderate acid sensitivity.
   2331..2358    -  repeat_region  AAV2 ITR (fragment): inverted terminal repeat of adeno-associated virus serotype 2 inverted
   2387..2414    -  repeat_region  AAV2 ITR (fragment): inverted terminal repeat of adeno-associated virus serotype 2 inverted
   2487..3075    -  rep_origin     ori: high-copy-number ColE1/pMB1/pBR322/pUC origin of replication
   3246..4106    -  CDS            AmpR: β-lactamase; bla; confers resistance to ampicillin, carbenicillin, and related antibiotics
   4107..4211    -  promoter       AmpR promoter: bla
   4306..4341    +  CDS            rop (fragment): Rop protein, which maintains plasmids at low copy number; rop
   4443..4492    +  misc_feature   bom (fragment): basis of mobility region from pBR322
   4493..121     -  rep_origin     f1 ori (across the origin) (sequence partly withheld): f1 bacteriophage origin of replication; arrow indicates direction of (+) strand synthesis
>Addgene plasmid #230230 | AiP12690 - pAAV-AiE0692h-minBG-SYFP2-WPRE3-BGHpA (Alias: CN2690) | addgene full sequence | sequence record 470504 | Addgene NGS Result
[43 nt withheld, positions 1-43]
A
[95 nt withheld, positions 45-139]
TATGCGGTGTGAAATACCGCACAGATGCGTAAGGAGAAAATACCGCATCAGGCGCCCCTGCAGGCAGCTG
CGCGCTCGCTCGCTCACTGAGGCCGCCCGGGCAAAGCCCGGGCGTCGGGCGACCTTTGGTCGCCCGGCCT
CAGTGAGCGAGCGAGCGCGCAGAGAGGGAGTGGCCAACTCCATCACTAGGGGTTCCTGCGGCCGCTCGGT
CCGCACGTGAGATCTCATGCCTGCTATTGTCTTCCCAATCCTCCCCCTTGCTGTCCTGCCCCACCCCACC
CCCCAGAATAGAATGACACCTACTCAGACAATGCGATGCAATTTCCTCATTTTATTAGGAAAGGACAGTG
GGAGTGGCACCTTCCAGGGTCAAGGAAGGCACGGGGGAGGGGCAAACAACAGATGGCTGGCAACTAGAAG
GCACAGTCGAAGATCTCTCGAGCCACGGAATTGTCAGTGCCCAACAGCCGAGCCCCTGTCCAGCAGCGGG
CAAGGCAGGCGGCGATGAGTTCCGCCGTGGCAAGAACTAACCAGGATTTATACAAGGAGGAGAAAATGAA
AGCCATACGGGAAGCAATAGCATGATACAAAGGCATTAAAGCAGCGTATCCACATAGCGTAAAAGGAGCA
ACATAGTTAAGAATACCAGTCAATCTTTCACAAATTTTGTAATCCAGAGGTTGATTATGATATCGAATTC
GCGGCCGCGGCGCGCCGTCGACTTACTTGTACAGCTCGTCCATGCCGAGAGTGATCCCGGCGGCGGTCAC
GAACTCCAGCAGGACCATGTGATCGCGCTTCTCGTTGGGGTCTTTGCTCAGCTTGGACTGGTAGCTCAGG
TAGTGGTTGTCGGGCAGCAGCACGGGGCCGTCGCCGATGGGGGTGTTCTGCTGGTAGTGGTCGGCGAGCT
GCACGCCGCCGTCCTCGATGTTGTGGCGGATCTTGAAGTTGGCCTTGATGCCGTTCTTCTGCTTGTCGGC
GGTGATATAGACGTTGTGGCTGTTGTAGTTGTACTCCAGCTTGTGCCCCAGGATGTTGCCGTCCTCCTTG
AAGTCGATGCCCTTCAGCTCGATGCGGTTCACCAGGGTGTCGCCCTCGAACTTCACCTCGGCGCGGGTCT
TGTAGTTGCCGTCGTCCTTGAAGAAGATGGTGCGCTCCTGGACGTAGCCTTCGGGCATGGCGGACTTGAA
GAAGTCGTGCTGCTTCATGTGGTCGGGGTAGCGGGCGAAGCACTGCACGCCGTAGCCCAGGGTGGTCACG
AGGGTGGGCCAGGGCACGGGCAGCTTGCCGGTGGTGCAGATCAGCTTCAGGGTCAGCTTGCCGTAGGTGG
CATCGCCCTCGCCCTCGCCGGACACGCTGAACTTGTGGCCGTTTACGTCGCCGTCCAGCTCGACCAGGAT
GGGCACCACCCCGGTGAACAGCTCCTCGCCCTTGCTCACCATGGTGGCGACCGGTAGCGCTAGCTTCGAA
AGATCTGGATCCCAGAAGCAAATGTAAGCAATAGATGGCTCTGCCCTGACTTTTATGCCCAGCCCGAGCT
CTCACATACCTCACCGCAAACGAAAATGACGATAACAGTGACAGCTCCATTGACAATGATAATGACCACC
ACTGAATCAGCAGGGCTCTTATCCTTTCTCTTCCTCCCAAATGTACAGTGCATCGGAGGATGCTCTCCAA
TCTCACTGCGCTGTTGAAAGGAATAAATGATAACATGTCACAGCAACATTTTGCAAATATAAAATGCTCT
CCAAATGGTTTTACTCCCAGGGCAGTCCCTGGCTCTGAAGGAAAGTGGCTGTCTACCCACTTTAGCAAAG
ACTTGTGTTCTGGGATACACCCGGAGCAATACCTTGCATCTGCTAAAAGGTTTCAGAGCAAGAAAACATC
TTGCCTGAGCAGAAATATGGGCAGCTTCAAAATTGCTGGCAGTGGTAAAGCTCTGACTGATGCTGTCTCC
CTGAATTCGGTGTCTGGTTGAACCTTATCCTCCCCTTTTGTTCTGGACAGGTTATAAGGACATTTTTACT
GCAAGTCAATAAGACCTTTTGTCTCTGTGGCCAGGGTGCTGGTCTTCCTGTGGGCTGCACCTGCCAGGAG
GGGCTCTGTGGCAGCAATTGCGGTCTGCCCCCAGAACTTCAGACGCGTGCGGCCGCAGGAACCCCTAGTG
ATGGAGTTGGCCACTCCCTCTCTGCGCGCTCGCTCGCTCACTGAGGCCGGGCGACCAAAGGTCGCCCGAC
GCCCGGGCGGCCTCAGTGAGCGAGCGAGCGCGCAGCTGCCTGCAGGACATGTGAGCAAAAGGCCAGCAAA
AGGCCAGGAACCGTAAAAAGGCCGCGTTGCTGGCGTTTTTCCATAGGCTCCGCCCCCCTGACGAGCATCA
CAAAAATCGACGCTCAAGTCAGAGGTGGCGAAACCCGACAGGACTATAAAGATACCAGGCGTTTCCCCCT
GGAAGCTCCCTCGTGCGCTCTCCTGTTCCGACCCTGCCGCTTACCGGATACCTGTCCGCCTTTCTCCCTT
CGGGAAGCGTGGCGCTTTCTCATAGCTCACGCTGTAGGTATCTCAGTTCGGTGTAGGTCGTTCGCTCCAA
GCTGGGCTGTGTGCACGAACCCCCCGTTCAGCCCGACCGCTGCGCCTTATCCGGTAACTATCGTCTTGAG
TCCAACCCGGTAAGACACGACTTATCGCCACTGGCAGCAGCCACTGGTAACAGGATTAGCAGAGCGAGGT
ATGTAGGCGGTGCTACAGAGTTCTTGAAGTGGTGGCCTAACTACGGCTACACTAGAAGAACAGTATTTGG
TATCTGCGCTCTGCTGAAGCCAGTTACCTTCGGAAAAAGAGTTGGTAGCTCTTGATCCGGCAAACAAACC
ACCGCTGGTAGCGGTGGTTTTTTTGTTTGCAAGCAGCAGATTACGCGCAGAAAAAAAGGATCTCAAGAAG
ATCCTTTGATCTTTTCTACGGGGTCTGACGCTCAGTGGAACGAAAACTCACGTTAAGGGATTTTGGTCAT
GAGATTATCAAAAAGGATCTTCACCTAGATCCTTTTAAATTAAAAATGAAGTTTTAAATCAATCTAAAGT
ATATATGAGTAAACTTGGTCTGACAGTTACCAATGCTTAATCAGTGAGGCACCTATCTCAGCGATCTGTC
TATTTCGTTCATCCATAGTTGCCTGACTCCCCGTCGTGTAGATAACTACGATACGGGAGGGCTTACCATC
TGGCCCCAGTGCTGCAATGATACCGCGAGACCCACGCTCACCGGCTCCAGATTTATCAGCAATAAACCAG
CCAGCCGGAAGGGCCGAGCGCAGAAGTGGTCCTGCAACTTTATCCGCCTCCATCCAGTCTATTAATTGTT
GCCGGGAAGCTAGAGTAAGTAGTTCGCCAGTTAATAGTTTGCGCAACGTTGTTGCCATTGCTACAGGCAT
CGTGGTGTCACGCTCGTCGTTTGGTATGGCTTCATTCAGCTCCGGTTCCCAACGATCAAGGCGAGTTACA
TGATCCCCCATGTTGTGCAAAAAAGCGGTTAGCTCCTTCGGTCCTCCGATCGTTGTCAGAAGTAAGTTGG
CCGCAGTGTTATCACTCATGGTTATGGCAGCACTGCATAATTCTCTTACTGTCATGCCATCCGTAAGATG
CTTTTCTGTGACTGGTGAGTACTCAACCAAGTCATTCTGAGAATAGTGTATGCGGCGACCGAGTTGCTCT
TGCCCGGCGTCAATACGGGATAATACCGCGCCACATAGCAGAACTTTAAAAGTGCTCATCATTGGAAAAC
GTTCTTCGGGGCGAAAACTCTCAAGGATCTTACCGCTGTTGAGATCCAGTTCGATGTAACCCACTCGTGC
ACCCAACTGATCTTCAGCATCTTTTACTTTCACCAGCGTTTCTGGGTGAGCAAAAACAGGAAGGCAAAAT
GCCGCAAAAAAGGGAATAAGGGCGACACGGAAATGTTGAATACTCATACTCTTCCTTTTTCAATATTATT
GAAGCATTTATCAGGGTTATTGTCTCATGAGCGGATACATATTTGAATGTATTTAGAAAAATAAACAAAT
AGGGGTTCCGCGCACATTTCCCCGAAAAGTGCCACCTGACGTCTAAGAAACCATTATTATCATGACATTA
ACCTATAAAAATAGGCGTATCACGAGGCCCTTTCGTCTCGCGCGTTTCGGTGATGACGGTGAAAACCTCT
GACACATGCAGCTCCCGGAGACGGTCACAGCTTGTCTGTAAGCGGATGCCGGGAGCAGACAAGCCCGTCA
GGGCGCGTCAGCGGGTGTTGGCGGGTGTCGGGGCTGGCTTAACTATGCGGCATCAGAGCAGATTGTACTG
AGAGTGCACCATAAAATTGTAAACGTTAATATTTTGTTAAAATTCGCGTTAAATTTTTGTTAAATCAGCT
CATTTTTTAACCAATAGACCGAAATCGGCAAAATCCCTTATAAATCAAAAGAATAGCCCGAGATAGAGT
[37 nt withheld, positions 4619-4655]
AAAGAACGTGGACTCCAACGTCAAAGG
[141 nt withheld, positions 4683-4823]
GAAC
